>Addgene plasmid #27864 | pUT1768-HQ858782 | depositor full sequence | sequence record 13138 | Author sequence
CAAATAATGATTTTATTTTGACTGATAGTGACCTGTTCGTTGCAACAAATTGATGAGCAATGCTTTTTTA
TAATGCCAACTTTGTACAAAAAAGCAGGCTCCGCGGCCGCCTTGTTTAACTTTAAGAAGGAGCCCTTCAC
CATGATGCACATGCTGGTAGCCCCGGATAGGGGCGGAGGGGAGCTGCAGCCGTACGTAGCGCCGCCCGCA
GAGCAGGAGCTGGAGCTCCTCCGCGACAACGCCGATGACGGCCTCGAGGGCCACGTGCGATGCCTAAGGT
GTGGAATATCCGGCAATGCGACGCCCCATATGCGCCGGGGGCCTGATGGCCCAAGAACTCTTTGCAATGC
GTGTGGCATTGCTTACAGGAAGGGGAAAATGAGAAGAATGATAGAAGCTGAACCACCCATAGATGAGGCT
GCTCTTGCAAAGCTGGTTCCAGAGGTAGGCATGGAATTTGTGAGTGAGGAAAAGGCATACGAATTCTACA
ACAAATATGCTGGGCATGTTGGCTTTAGCGTTAGGAAAAGTACATCACATAAATCTTCAGAAAATATTAC
CAAAGTTAGAACTTTTGTGTGCTCAAGAGAAGGCTACAACAGGGATAAAAAATCACTGGAAGCCAAGAAG
CCAAGATTGGATACACGAATCGGTTGCCCAGCGAGATTGATTATAAAAGTCACACCAGAGTGCAAGTATA
GAGTAACTGATTTTAAAGCAGATCACAATCATCAGCTGGCCCCACCTTCAACGATGCATATGTTAAGGTC
GCAGAGGATATTGACAGAACTTCAGCCTGGAGAAGCAGAATTATCAGATGATTCTGTAGTGACACCAACA
ACAAAGGCAACTGGTGATCTTGTTGTGAGACAAGTCAGTTTTCTTCGGAGTTTATCTCTCCTCCCAGCTG
ATTACAAGAATTATCTCCGTTCGAAGCGTATGAAGGCCATGCAACCTGGTGATGGTGGAGCAATATTGAA
ATATTTACAGACAATGCAAATGGATAACCCCTCGTTCTTTTACACTATGCAGATCGATGAGGATGACAAA
CTGACAAACTTCTTTTGGGCCGACCAAAAATCGAGAGATGACTTCAACTATTTCGGTGATGTGCTCTGCT
TAGACACAACATACAAAATAAACGGTTATGGTAGACCGCTTGCGTTATTCCTTGGTGTGAATCACCATAA
ACAAACGATTATTTTTGGTGCAGCTATGCTTTATGATGAATCATTTGATTCATACAAGTGGCTTTTTGAT
AGTTTTAAGATCGCCATGCATGGAAAACAGCCTGCAGTAGCTTTGATAGATCAATCTATTCCATTGAGCA
GTGCAATGGCAGCCGCCTGGCCAAGTACCACTCAACGAATTTGTGCTTGGCATGTGTATCAGAATTCTCT
TAAGCACCTCAATCATGTTTTCCAAGGTTCGAAGACATTCGCGAAGGACTTCGGCAAATGTGTCTTTGGC
TACGAGGATGAAGATGAATTCGTGTTTTCATGGAGAAGTATGCTGGAGAAATATGATCTTAGACATAATG
AATGGTTGTCTAAAGTGTTTGCTGAGAAGGAACAGTGGGCCTTGGCATATGATAGACATATATTTTGCGC
TGACATCATAAGTGCACTTCAAGCCGAGAGTTTCAGTAGTATTTTGAAGAAATTCTTGAGTCCTCAACTG
GAGCTGCTGTCCTTCTTCAAGCACTATGAAAGAGCAGTGGACGAACATCGCTATGCTGAGCTGCAAGCCG
ACTTCCAAGCTAGTCAGAGCTATCCAAGAATACCCCCAGCCAAGATGTTAAAGCAAACTGCTCATACATA
TACCCCGGTGGTATTTGAGATCTTTCGTAAAGAGTTTGAGCTATTCATGGACTCTGTGTTATTCAGTTGT
GGGGAGGCTGGGACGACATCTGAGTACAAGGTTGCTTCATCTGAGAAACCCAAGGAGCACTTTGTTCGGT
TCGATTCAAGTGATTGCTCCTGTCTGTGCACTTGTAGGAAGTTTGAGTTTATGGGTATCCCGTGCTGTCA
CATGTTGAAGGTGCTAGATTACAGAAATATCAAAGAGCTTCCTCAAAAATATCTGTTGAAACGGTGGAGA
AGGACCGCCAAATCTGCAAATGAAGACAATGAAGGCAATGCAACAAACGCCAACAACGGGTCATTATTGA
TTGTCCCTGCTCCTCCTACAAATCACCATGGGCTTCAGAGCTTCAGTGCAATGATTCAAGATGCTTCAGT
TTCTAGCATGCATAAGGGTGGGCGCGCCGACCCAGCTTTCTTGTACAAAGTTGGCATTATAAGAAAGCAT
TGCTTATCAATTTGTTGCAACGAACAGGTCACTATCAGTCAAAATAAAATCATTATTTGCCATCCAGCTG
ATATCCCCTATAGTGAGTCGTATTACATGGTCATAGCTGTTTCCTGGCAGCTCTGGCCCGTGTCTCAAAA
TCTCTGATGTTACATTGCACAAGATAAAAATATATCATCATGAACAATAAAACTGTCTGCTTACATAAAC
AGTAATACAAGGGGTGTTATGAGCCATATTCAACGGGAAACGTCGAGGCCGCGATTAAATTCCAACATGG
ATGCTGATTTATATGGGTATAAATGGGCTCGCGATAATGTCGGGCAATCAGGTGCGACAATCTATCGCTT
GTATGGGAAGCCCGATGCGCCAGAGTTGTTTCTGAAACATGGCAAAGGTAGCGTTGCCAATGATGTTACA
GATGAGATGGTCAGACTAAACTGGCTGACGGAATTTATGCCTCTTCCGACCATCAAGCATTTTATCCGTA
CTCCTGATGATGCATGGTTACTCACCACTGCGATCCCCGGAAAAACAGCATTCCAGGTATTAGAAGAATA
TCCTGATTCAGGTGAAAATATTGTTGATGCGCTGGCAGTGTTCCTGCGCCGGTTGCATTCGATTCCTGTT
TGTAATTGTCCTTTTAACAGCGATCGCGTATTTCGTCTCGCTCAGGCGCAATCACGAATGAATAACGGTT
TGGTTGATGCGAGTGATTTTGATGACGAGCGTAATGGCTGGCCTGTTGAACAAGTCTGGAAAGAAATGCA
TAAACTTTTGCCATTCTCACCGGATTCAGTCGTCACTCATGGTGATTTCTCACTTGATAACCTTATTTTT
GACGAGGGGAAATTAATAGGTTGTATTGATGTTGGACGAGTCGGAATCGCAGACCGATACCAGGATCTTG
CCATCCTATGGAACTGCCTCGGTGAGTTTTCTCCTTCATTACAGAAACGGCTTTTTCAAAAATATGGTAT
TGATAATCCTGATATGAATAAATTGCAGTTTCATTTGATGCTCGATGAGTTTTTCTAATCAGAATTGGTT
AATTGGTTGTAACACTGGCAGAGCATTACGCTGACTTGACGGGACGGCGCAAGCTCATGACCAAAATCCC
TTAACGTGAGTTACGCGTCGTTCCACTGAGCGTCAGACCCCGTAGAAAAGATCAAAGGATCTTCTTGAGA
TCCTTTTTTTCTGCGCGTAATCTGCTGCTTGCAAACAAAAAAACCACCGCTACCAGCGGTGGTTTGTTTG
CCGGATCAAGAGCTACCAACTCTTTTTCCGAAGGTAACTGGCTTCAGCAGAGCGCAGATACCAAATACTG
TCCTTCTAGTGTAGCCGTAGTTAGGCCACCACTTCAAGAACTCTGTAGCACCGCCTACATACCTCGCTCT
GCTAATCCTGTTACCAGTGGCTGCTGCCAGTGGCGATAAGTCGTGTCTTACCGGGTTGGACTCAAGACGA
TAGTTACCGGATAAGGCGCAGCGGTCGGGCTGAACGGGGGGTTCGTGCACACAGCCCAGCTTGGAGCGAA
CGACCTACACCGAACTGAGATACCTACAGCGTGAGCATTGAGAAAGCGCCACGCTTCCCGAAGGGAGAAA
GGCGGACAGGTATCCGGTAAGCGGCAGGGTCGGAACAGGAGAGCGCACGAGGGAGCTTCCAGGGGGAAAC
GCCTGGTATCTTTATAGTCCTGTCGGGTTTCGCCACCTCTGACTTGAGCGTCGATTTTTGTGATGCTCGT
CAGGGGGGCGGAGCCTATGGAAAAACGCCAGCAACGCGGCCTTTTTACGGTTCCTGGCCTTTTGCTGGCC
TTTTGCTCACATGTTCTTTCCTGCGTTATCCCCTGATTCTGTGGATAACCGTATTACCGCCTTTGAGTGA
GCTGATACCGCTCGCCGCAGCCGAACGACCGAGCGCAGCGAGTCAGTGAGCGAGGAAGCGGAAGAGCGCC
CAATACGCAAACCGCCTCTCCCCGCGCGTTGGCCGATTCATTAATGCAGCTGGCACGACAGGTTTCCCGA
CTGGAAAGCGGGCAGTGAGCGCAACGCAATTAATACGCGTACCGCTAGCCAGGAAGAGTTTGTAGAAACG
CAAAAAGGCCATCCGTCAGGATGGCCTTCTGCTTAGTTTGATGCCTGGCAGTTTATGGCGGGCGTCCTGC
CCGCCACCCTCCGGGCCGTTGCTTCACAACGTTCAAATCCGCTCCCGGCGGATTTGTCCTACTCAGGAGA
GCGTTCACCGACAAACAACAGATAAAACGAAAGGCCCAGTCTTCCGACTGAGCCTTTCGTTTTATTTGAT
GCCTGGCAGTTCCCTACTCTCGCGTTAACGCTAGCATGGATGTTTTCCCAGTCACGACGTTGTAAAACGA
CGGCCAGTCTTAAGCTCGGGCCC
Features (pLannotate 1.2.2; 11 found; start..end, strand, type, name):
      1..100     +  protein_bind   attL1: mutant version of attL; recombination site for the Gateway® LR reaction LR Clonase™
    112..132     +  RBS            RBS: efficient ribosome binding site from bacteriophage T7 gene 10 (Olins and Rangwala, 1989)
    247..399     +  CDS            GATA19 (fragment): GAT19_ORYSI - Also known as TIFY1B From Oryza sativa subsp. indica (Rice).
   2270..2369    -  protein_bind   attL2: mutant version of attL; recombination site for the Gateway® LR reaction LR Clonase™
   2387..2405    -  promoter       T7 promoter: promoter for bacteriophage T7 RNA polymerase
   2539..3348    +  CDS            KanR: aminoglycoside phosphotransferase; aph(3')-Ia; confers resistance to kanamycin in bacteria or G418 (Geneticin®) in eukaryotes
   3495..4083    +  rep_origin     ori: high-copy-number ColE1/pMB1/pBR322/pUC origin of replication
   4266..4358    +  CDS            lacI (fragment): lac repressor; lacI; The lac repressor binds to the lac operator to inhibit transcription in E. coli. This inhibition can be relieved by adding lactose or isopropyl-β-D-thiogalactopyranoside (IPTG).
   4413..4440    -  terminator     rrnB T2 terminator: transcription terminator T2 from the E. coli rrnB gene
   4572..4615    +  terminator     rrnB T1 terminator: Escherichia coli rrnB; transcription terminator T1 from the E. coli rrnB gene
   4662..4698    -  CDS            lacZα (fragment): LacZα fragment of β-galactosidase; lacZ fragment
