[The description below was written by a language model from this plasmid's Addgene catalogue record and pLannotate feature annotations shown in this document.]
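Description:
pUT1768-HQ858782 is a Gateway entry clone from the Maize TFome collection of transcription factor open reading frames. It is built on the Invitrogen pENTR/SD backbone (2,601 bp without insert; the deposited full sequence is 4,713 nt). The plasmid is propagated in E. coli under kanamycin selection, conferred by an aph(3')-Ia aminoglycoside phosphotransferase gene. It replicates from a ColE1/pUC-type origin, which the feature annotation calls high-copy although the catalogue entry lists the plasmid as low copy. rrnB T1 and T2 terminators sit upstream of the cloning region and shield it from read-through transcription from the backbone. The short lacI and lacZα matches in the table appear to be small backbone remnants rather than functional genes.

The payload is a 2,112 bp coding sequence for a Zea mays FAR1-family transcription factor. It was PCR-amplified from a full-length cDNA clone with its native stop codon retained, so it suits native or N-terminally tagged expression but not C-terminal fusions. The insert lies between attL1 and attL2, allowing LR Clonase-mediated transfer into any attR-containing destination vector. A bacteriophage T7 gene 10 ribosome binding site just downstream of attL1 is carried along with the ORF and supports translation in bacterial expression destinations. A T7 promoter lies outside attL2 on the opposite strand. The insert itself is not annotated as FAR1. The only hit inside it is a short fragment resembling rice GATA19/TIFY1B, probably a local similarity match. The catalogue's GenBank ID field also differs by one digit from the accession embedded in the plasmid name, which the depositor says identifies the insert sequence. The clone serves as a source ORF for functional genomics studies of maize transcription factors.
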