Addgene plasmid #27864: pUT1768-HQ858782
Depositing lab: John Gray & Erich Grotewold. Depositing organization: University of Toledo. Publication: The Maize TFome--development of a transcription factor open reading frame collection for functional genomics. Burdo B, Gray J, Goetting-Minesky MP, Wittler B, Hunt M, Li T, Velliquette D, Thomas J, Gentzel I, dos Santos Brito M, Mejia-Guerra MK, Connolly LN, Qaisi D, Li W, Casas MI, Doseff AI, Grotewold E. Plant J. 2014 Oct;80(2):356-66. doi: 10.1111/tpj.12623. Epub 2014 Aug 26. PubMed 25053252.
Backbone
  Vector backbone: pENTR/SD
  Backbone manufacturer: Invitrogen
  Backbone size w/o insert (bp): 2601
  Vector type: Entry vector
Growth in bacteria
  Bacterial resistance: Kanamycin, 50 μg/mL
  Growth temperature: 37°C
  Growth strain: DH5alpha
  Growth instructions: E. coli TOP10
  Copy number: Low Copy
Gene/Insert
  Gene/Insert name: FAR1 transcription factor from DR827144
  Species: Zea mays
  Insert size (bp): 2112
  GenBank ID: HQ858781
  Cloning method: Restriction Enzyme
  Sequencing primers: 5′ M13 For; 3′ M13 Rev
Terms and licenses: Academic/Nonprofit Terms; Industry Terms: Not Available to Industry
Depositor comments: This CDS was amplified using PCR from a full length cDNA template from the Maize Full-length cDNA Project (www.maizecdna.org) and the PCR product included the stop codon. The PCR product was cloned into a Gateway pENTR/SD vector. Further information on this gene may be obtained at www.grassius.org using the GenBank number. (The second half of the plasmid name is the GenBank Number for the sequence of the insert)
How to cite: pUT1768-HQ858782 was a gift from John Gray & Erich Grotewold (Addgene plasmid # 27864 ; http://n2t.net/addgene:27864 ; RRID:Addgene_27864)
