>Addgene plasmid #27864 | pUT1768-HQ858782 | addgene partial sequence | sequence record 34154 | 27864 with M13pUC-fwd
ATGATTTTATTTTGACTGATAGTGACCTGTTCGTTGCAACAAATTGATGAGCAATGCTTTTTTATAATGC
CAACTTTGTACAAAAAAGCAGGCTCCGCGGCCGCCTTGTTTAACTTTAAGAAGGAGCCCTTCACCATGAT
GCACATGCTGGTAGCCCCGGATAGGGGCGGAGGGGAGCTGCAGCCGTACGTAGCGCCGCCCGCAGAGCAG
GAGCTGGAGCTCCTCCGCGACAACGCCGATGACGGCCTCGAGGGCCACGTGCGATGCCTAAGGTGTGGAA
TATCCGGCAATGCGACGCCCCATATGCGCCGGGGGCCTGATGGCCCAAGAACTCTTTGCAATGCGTGTGG
CATTGCTTACAGGAAGGGGAAAATGAGAAGAATGATAGAAGCTGAACCACCCATAGATGAGGCTGCTCTT
GCAAAGCTGGTTCCAGAGGTAGGCATGGAATTTGTGAGTGAGGAAAAGGCATACGAATTCTACAACAAAT
ATGCTGGGCATGTTGGCTTTAGCGTTAGGAAAAGTACATCACATAAATCTTCAGAAAATATTACCAAAGT
TAGAACTTTTGTGTGCTCAAGAGAAGGCTACAACAGGGATAAAAAATCACTGGAAGCCAAGAAGCCAAGA
TTGGATACACGAATCGGTTGCCCAGCGAGATTGATTATAAAAGTCACACCAGAGTGCAAGTATAGAGTAA
CTGATTTTAAAGCAGATCACAATCATCAGCTGGCCCCACCTTCAACGATGCATATGTTAAGGTCGCAGAG
GATATTGACAGAACTTCAGCCTGGAGAAGCAGAA
